Addgene plasmid #147869: pAc5.1B-lambdaN-HA-DmNot1_1467-1717-K1537SQ1658A_W
Purpose: Insect Expression of DmNot1_1467-1717-K1537SQ1658A
Depositing lab: Elisa Izaurralde. Depositing organization: Max Planck Institute for Developmental Biology. Publication: A DDX6-CNOT1 complex and W-binding pockets in CNOT9 reveal direct links between miRNA target recognition and silencing. Chen Y, Boland A, Kuzuoglu-Ozturk D, Bawankar P, Loh B, Chang CT, Weichenrieder O, Izaurralde E. Mol Cell. 2014 Jun 5;54(5):737-50. doi: 10.1016/j.molcel.2014.03.034. Epub 2014 Apr 24. PubMed 24768540.
Backbone
  Vector backbone: Unknown
  Vector type: Insect Expression
Growth in bacteria
  Bacterial resistance: Ampicillin, 100 μg/mL
  Growth temperature: 37°C
  Growth strain: DH5alpha
  Copy number: Low Copy
Gene/Insert
  Gene/Insert name: DmNot1_1467-1717-K1537SQ1658A
  Species: D. melanogaster (fly)
  Entrez Gene: Not1 (a.k.a. Dmel_CG34407, CG1874, CG1884, CG34407, Dmel\CG34407, Dmel_CG1874, Dmel_CG1884, NOT, NOT1, anon-EST:Liang-1.29, anon-WO0118547.221, clone 1.29, not1)
  Cloning method: Unknown
Terms and licenses: Academic/Nonprofit Terms; Industry Terms: Not Available to Industry
Depositor comments: sequence given by NCBI: NM_001103772.2. Plasmids from this collection were made available to the research community and donated after the lab closed. Please note that the sequence provided by the depositing laboratory may be theoretical/predicted or based on Sanger sequencing results. There may be discrepancies between sequencing results obtained by Addgene and the depositor sequence. If an Addgene verified sequence is not available, please contact before placing your order to request that our lab fully sequence the plasmid.
How to cite: pAc5.1B-lambdaN-HA-DmNot1_1467-1717-K1537SQ1658A_W was a gift from Elisa Izaurralde (Addgene plasmid # 147869 ; http://n2t.net/addgene:147869 ; RRID:Addgene_147869)
