[The description below was written by a language model from this plasmid's Addgene catalogue record and pLannotate feature annotations shown in this document.]
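Description:
pAc5.1B-lambdaN-HA-DmNot1_1467-1717-K1537SQ1658A_W is an insect-cell expression plasmid of about 6.2 kb. The catalogue lists the backbone as unknown, although the name and annotated parts point to a pAc5.1-type vector. It is propagated in E. coli through a ColE1/pUC-type origin and selected with ampicillin via the AmpR (β-lactamase) gene and its bla promoter. The origin is annotated as high-copy, whereas the repository entry lists the plasmid as low copy. Short annotated fragments of a tetracycline resistance gene and SV40 large T antigen appear to be non-functional backbone remnants. No selection marker for insect cells is annotated, which fits transient transfection.

Expression is driven by the constitutive Drosophila melanogaster actin 5C (Ac5) promoter and terminated by an SV40 polyadenylation signal. The open reading frame begins with a short fragment of the bacteriophage lambda N protein, the peptide that binds boxB RNA hairpins, followed by an HA epitope. The span of the HA annotation suggests a single copy rather than the 3xHA it was matched to. Next comes the insert, which is not itself annotated but falls in the gap before the vector's V5 tag. It encodes residues 1467–1717 of Drosophila Not1, the scaffold subunit of the CCR4-NOT deadenylase complex, carrying the substitutions K1537S and Q1658A. The record does not say whether the downstream V5 tag is in frame with the insert, nor what the "_W" suffix means.

The lambdaN tag allows the Not1 fragment to be tethered to a boxB-containing reporter mRNA in fly cells, and the HA tag supports detection or immunoprecipitation. The associated publication concerns DDX6–CNOT1 and CNOT9 interactions in miRNA-mediated silencing, so the mutant presumably tests a specific binding interface, though the record does not state which.
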