Features (pLannotate 1.2.2; 10 found; start..end, strand, type, name):
     56..2568    +  promoter       Ac5 promoter: Drosophila melanogaster actin 5C promoter
   2588..2653    +  CDS            N (fragment): REGN_LAMBD - Experimental evidence at protein level: Swiss-Prot protein existence level 1. Plays a role as a transcriptional antitermination factor that allows the virus to initiate its lytic phase. Activates expression of the delayed viral early genes by modifying host RNA polymerase (RNAP) into a form that is resistant to termination signals. This antitermination function requires the host NusA protein which serves to stabilize the interaction between antitermination protein N and host RNA polymerase. From Escherichia phage lambda (Bacteriophage lambda).
   2678..2704    +  CDS            3xHA (fragment): three tandem HA epitope tags
   3504..3545    +  CDS            V5 tag: epitope tag from simian virus 5
   3645..3779    -  polyA_signal   SV40 poly(A) signal: SV40 polyadenylation signal
   3802..3886    -  CDS            large T antigen (fragment): large T antigen from SV40 (simian virus 40)
   3887..4357    +  CDS            TcR (fragment): tetracycline efflux protein; tet; confers resistance to tetracycline
   4401..4989    -  rep_origin     ori: high-copy-number ColE1/pMB1/pBR322/pUC origin of replication
   5160..6020    -  CDS            AmpR: β-lactamase; bla; confers resistance to ampicillin, carbenicillin, and related antibiotics
   6021..6125    -  promoter       AmpR promoter: bla
>Addgene plasmid #147869 | pAc5.1B-lambdaN-HA-DmNot1_1467-1717-K1537SQ1658A_W | depositor full sequence | sequence record 290316 | Full Sequence
CTTCAAGGAATTAATTCTATATTCTAAAAACACAAATGATACTTCTAAAAAAAATCATGAATGGCATCAA
CTCTGAATCAAATCTTTGCAGATGCACCTACTTCTCATTTCCACTGTCACATCATTTTTCCAGATCTCGC
TGCCTGTTATGTGGCCCACAAACCAAGACACGTTTTATGGCCATTAAAGCTGGCTGATCGTCGCCAAACA
CCAAATACATATCAATATGTACATTCGAGAAAGAAGCGATCAAAGAAGCGTCTTCGGGCGAGTAGGAGAA
TGCGGAGGAGAAGGAGAACGAGCTGATCTAGTATCTCTCCACAATCCAATGCCAACTGACCAACTGGCCA
TATTCGGAGCAATTTGAAGCCAATTTCCATCGCCTGGCGATCGCTCCATTCTTGGCTATATGTTTTTCAC
CGTTCCCGGGGCCATTTTCAAAGACTCGTCGGTAAGATAAGATTGTGTCACTCGCTGTCTCTCTTCATTT
GTCGAAGAATGCTGAGGAATTTCGCGATGACGTCGGCGAGTATTTTGAAGAATGAGAATAATTTGTATTT
ATACGAAAATCAGTTAGTGGAATTTTCTACAAAAACATGTTATCTATAGATAATTTTGTTGCAAAATATG
TTGACTATGACAAAGATTGTATGTATATACCTTTAATGTATTCTCATTTTCTTATGTATTTATAATGGCA
ATGATGATACTGATGATATTTTAAGATGATGCCAGACCACAGGCTGATTTCTGCGTCTTTTGCCGAACGC
AGTGCATGTGCGGTTGTTGTTTTTTGGAATAGTTTCAATTTTCGGACTGTCCGCTTTGATTTCAGTTTCT
TGGCTTATTCAAAAAGCAAAGTAAAGCCAAAAAAGCGAGATGGCAATACCAAATGCGGCAAAACGGTAGT
GGAAGGAAAGGGGTGCGGGGCAGCGGAAGGAAGGGTGGGGCGGGGCGTGGCGGGGTCTGTGGCTGGGCGC
GACGTCACCGACGTTGGAGCCACTCCTTTGACCATGTGTGCGTGTGTGTATTATTCGTGTCTCGCCACTC
GCCGGTTGTTTTTTTCTTTTTATCTCGCTCTCTCTAGCGCCATCTCGTACGCATGCTCAACGCACCGCAT
GTTGCCGTGTCCTTTATGCGTCATTTTGGCTCGAAATAGGCAATTATTTAAACAAAGATTAGTCAACGAA
AACGCTAAAATAAATAAGTCTACAATATGGTTACTTATTGCCATGTGTGTGCAGCCAACGATAGCAACAA
AAGCAACAACACAGTGGCTTTCCCTCTTTCACTTTTTGTTTGCAAGCGCGTGCGAGCAAGACGGCACGAC
CGGCAAACGCAATTACGCTGACAAAGAGCAGACGAAGTTTTGGCCGAAAAACATCAAGGCGCCTGATACG
AATGCATTTGCAATAACAATTGCGATATTTAATATTGTTTATGAAGCTGTTTGACTTCAAAACACACAAA
AAAAAAAATAAAACAAATTATTTGAAAGAGAATTAGGAATCGGACAGCTTATCGTTACGGGCTAACAGCA
CACCGAGACGAAATAGCTTACCTGACGTCACAGCCTCTGGAAGAACTGCCGCCAAGCAGAGAGAGAGAGA
AAAAGAGGGAGAGCAGCTTAGACCGCATGTGCTTGTGTGTGAGGCGTCTCTCTCTTCGTCTCCTGTTTGC
GCAAACGCATAGACTGCACTGAGAAAATCGATTACCTATTTTTTATGAATGAATATTTGCACTATTACTA
TTCAAAACTATTAAGATAGCAATCACATTCAATAGCCAAATACTATACCACCTGAGCGATGCAACGAAAT
GATCAATTTGAGCAAAAATGCTGCATATTTAGGACGGCATCATTATAGAAATGCTTCTTGCTGTGTACTT
TTCTCTCGTCTGGCAGCTGTTTCGCCGTTATTGTTAAAACCGGCTTAAGTTAGGTGTGTTTTCTACGACT
AGTGATGCCCCTACTAGAAGATGTGTGTTGCACAAATGTCCCTGAATAACCAATTTGAAGTGCAGATAGC
AGTAAACGTAAGCTAATATGAATATTATTTAACTGTAATGTTTTAATATCGCTGGACATTACTAATAAAC
CCACTATAAACACATGTACATATGTATGTTTTGGCATACAATGAGTAGTTGGGGAAAAAATGTGTAAAAG
CACCGTGACCATCACAGCATAAAGATAACCAGCTGAAGTATCGAATATGAGTAACCCCCAAATTGAATCA
CATGCCGCAACTGATAGGACCCATGGAAGTACACTCTTCATGGCGATATACAAGACACACACAAGCACGA
ACACCCAGTTGCGGAGGAAATTCTCCGTAAATGAAAACCCAATCGGCGAACAATTCATACCCATATATGG
TAAAAGTTTTGAACGCGACTTGAGAGCGGAGAGCATTGCGGCTGATAAGGTTTTAGCGCTAAGCGGGCTT
TATAAAACGGGCTGCGGGACCAGTTTTCATATCACTACCGTTTGAGTTCTTGTGCTGTGTGGATACTCCT
CCCGACACAAAGCCGCTCCATCAGCCAGCAGTCGTCTAATCCAGAGACCCCGGATCGGGGTACCAACATG
GACGCACAAACACGACGACGTGAGCGTCGCGCTGAGAAACAAGCTCAATGGAAAGCTGCAAACGGTGGAT
CTCCTCCACATATGGCTTACCCATACGATGTTCCAGATTACGCTCCTCCAAGCTTAATTAAGATGCGCTA
TTCATACGTGGACGTAAACGTGAGCAACTTCCAGCTTATTGGTCAGCAGTTGGTACTGCCACCCAATACT
CCGTTCCTGCACGCCAATCCCGGAATCAAACACATGGTCGTCAACGCCGTGGAGCGCACGATAACCGACT
GGTTGCAGCCTATTGTGGACCGAAGCATCCGCATTGCCTGTGCCACCACCGAGCAGATCATCCGCAGCGA
CTTCGCCCTGGATGCTGACGAGAACCGAATGCGCACTGCCGCTCATCAGATGGTACGAAACCTTGCCGCC
GGCATGGCCATGATTACCGGTAAGGATGAGATAGCGCGTGCTATTAGCCAGAATCTGCACAAGGCCTTGC
TGTCGGGTCTAAATGGGATGCCCAGCATGGCTGAGATCCAAGCTGCTGCTATGCAGTTAGCCAGCGAAAA
TGTTGAGCTAGTTTGCGCTTTCATTCAGAAAACATCTGCTGAAAAGGCAGCCGCAGAGATCGATAGGCGT
CTAAGCACCGATTTCGAGACCAGAAAAATTGCTCGTGAAGAGGGCAACCGCTTTGTGGACGCCCAGATCC
TCACCTATGCACAGGAGCGTCTTCCAGAAGCAGTGCGCATCAAGGTGGGCGCGGCTCCAGCTACACTTTA
TGCTGTGTACTCGGAGTTCGCTAGAAGCATACCTGGCTTCCAGCAGATGAGCGATCGCGATATTGCCCTG
TTTGTGCCCAAGCCGACGGATTTGTCTCAGCCAAATGTGTTTGCTAATTGATCTAGAGGGCCCGCGGTTC
GAAGGTAAGCCTATCCCTAACCCTCTCCTCGGTCTCGATTCTACGCGTACCGGTCATCATCACCATCACC
ATTGAGTTTAAACCCGCTGATCAGCCTCGACTGTGCCTTCTAAGGCCTGAGCTCGCTGATCAGCCTCGAT
CGAGGATCCAGACATGATAAGATACATTGATGAGTTTGGACAAACCACAACTAGAATGCAGTGAAAAAAA
TGCTTTATTTGTGAAATTTGTGATGCTATTGCTTTATTTGTAACCATTATAAGCTGCAATAAACAAGTTA
ACAACAACAATTGCATTCATTTTATGTTTCAGGTTCAGGGGGAGGTGTGGGAGGTTTTTTAAAGCAAGTA
AAACCTCTACAAATGTGGTATGGCTGATTATGATCAGTCGACCGATGCCCTTGAGAGCCTTCAACCCAGT
CAGCTCCTTCCGGTGGGCGCGGGGCATGACTATCGTCGCCGCACTTATGACTGTCTTCTTTATCATGCAA
CTCGTAGGACAGGTGCCGGCAGCGCTCTGGGTCATTTTCGGCGAGGACCGCTTTCGCTGGAGCGCGACGA
TGATCGGCCTGTCGCTTGCGGTATTCGGAATCTTGCACGCCCTCGCTCAAGCCTTCGTCACTGGTCCCGC
CACCAAACGTTTCGGCGAGAAGCAGGCCATTATCGCCGGCATGGCGGCCGACGCGCTGGGCTACGTCTTG
CTGGCGTTCGCGACGCGAGGCTGGATGGCCTTCCCCATTATGATTCTTCTCGCTTCCGGCGGCATCGGGA
TGCCCGCGTTGCAGGCCATGCTGTCCAGGCAGGTAGATGACGACCATCAGGGACAGCTTCAAGGATCGCT
CGCGGCTCTTACCAGCCAGCAAAAGGCCAGGAACCGTAAAAAGGCCGCGTTGCTGGCGTTTTTCCATAGG
CTCCGCCCCCCTGACGAGCATCACAAAAATCGACGCTCAAGTCAGAGGTGGCGAAACCCGACAGGACTAT
AAAGATACCAGGCGTTTCCCCCTGGAAGCTCCCTCGTGCGCTCTCCTGTTCCGACCCTGCCGCTTACCGG
ATACCTGTCCGCCTTTCTCCCTTCGGGAAGCGTGGCGCTTTCTCAATGCTCACGCTGTAGGTATCTCAGT
TCGGTGTAGGTCGTTCGCTCCAAGCTGGGCTGTGTGCACGAACCCCCCGTTCAGCCCGACCGCTGCGCCT
TATCCGGTAACTATCGTCTTGAGTCCAACCCGGTAAGACACGACTTATCGCCACTGGCAGCAGCCACTGG
TAACAGGATTAGCAGAGCGAGGTATGTAGGCGGTGCTACAGAGTTCTTGAAGTGGTGGCCTAACTACGGC
TACACTAGAAGGACAGTATTTGGTATCTGCGCTCTGCTGAAGCCAGTTACCTTCGGAAAAAGAGTTGGTA
GCTCTTGATCCGGCAAACAAACCACCGCTGGTAGCGGTGGTTTTTTTGTTTGCAAGCAGCAGATTACGCG
CAGAAAAAAAGGATCTCAAGAAGATCCTTTGATCTTTTCTACGGGGTCTGACGCTCAGTGGAACGAAAAC
TCACGTTAAGGGATTTTGGTCATGAGATTATCAAAAAGGATCTTCACCTAGATCCTTTTAAATTAAAAAT
GAAGTTTTAAATCAATCTAAAGTATATATGAGTAAACTTGGTCTGACAGTTACCAATGCTTAATCAGTGA
GGCACCTATCTCAGCGATCTGTCTATTTCGTTCATCCATAGTTGCCTGACTCCCCGTCGTGTAGATAACT
ACGATACGGGAGGGCTTACCATCTGGCCCCAGTGCTGCAATGATACCGCGAGACCCACGCTCACCGGCTC
CAGATTTATCAGCAATAAACCAGCCAGCCGGAAGGGCCGAGCGCAGAAGTGGTCCTGCAACTTTATCCGC
CTCCATCCAGTCTATTAATTGTTGCCGGGAAGCTAGAGTAAGTAGTTCGCCAGTTAATAGTTTGCGCAAC
GTTGTTGCCATTGCTGCAGGCATCGTGGTGTCACGCTCGTCGTTTGGTATGGCTTCATTCAGCTCCGGTT
CCCAACGATCAAGGCGAGTTACATGATCCCCCATGTTGTGCAAAAAAGCGGTTAGCTCCTTCGGTCCTCC
GATCGTTGTCAGAAGTAAGTTGGCCGCAGTGTTATCACTCATGGTTATGGCAGCACTGCATAATTCTCTT
ACTGTCATGCCATCCGTAAGATGCTTTTCTGTGACTGGTGAGTACTCAACCAAGTCATTCTGAGAATAGT
GTATGCGGCGACCGAGTTGCTCTTGCCCGGCGTCAACACGGGATAATACCGCGCCACATAGCAGAACTTT
AAAAGTGCTCATCATTGGAAAACGTTCTTCGGGGCGAAAACTCTCAAGGATCTTACCGCTGTTGAGATCC
AGTTCGATGTAACCCACTCGTGCACCCAACTGATCTTCAGCATCTTTTACTTTCACCAGCGTTTCTGGGT
GAGCAAAAACAGGAAGGCAAAATGCCGCAAAAAAGGGAATAAGGGCGACACGGAAATGTTGAATACTCAT
ACTCTTCCTTTTTCAATATTATTGAAGCATTTATCAGGGTTATTGTCTCATGAGCGGATACATATTTGAA
TGTATTTAGAAAAATAAACAAATAGGGGTTCCGCGCACATTTCCCCGAAAAGTGCCACCTGACGTCTAAG
AAACCATTATTATCATGACATTAACCTATAAAAATAGGCGTATCACGAGGCCCTTTCGT
